Addgene plasmid #143689: TFORF0322
Purpose: Lentiviral vector for overexpressing transcription factor ORFs with unique 24-bp barcodes. Barcodes facilitate identification of transcription factors in pooled screens.
Depositing lab: Feng Zhang. Depositing organization: Broad Institute. Publication: A transcription factor atlas of directed differentiation. Joung J, Ma S, Tay T, Geiger-Schuller KR, Kirchgatterer PC, Verdine VK, Guo B, Arias-Garcia MA, Allen WE, Singh A, Kuksenko O, Abudayyeh OO, Gootenberg JS, Fu Z, Macrae RK, Buenrostro JD, Regev A, Zhang F. Cell. 2023 Jan 5;186(1):209-229.e26. doi: 10.1016/j.cell.2022.11.026. PubMed 36608654.
Backbone
  Vector backbone: pLX_TRC317
  Backbone manufacturer: Broad Institute Genetic Perturbation Platform
  Backbone size w/o insert (bp): 8264
  Vector type: Mammalian Expression, Lentiviral
  Selectable markers: Puromycin
Growth in bacteria
  Bacterial resistance: Ampicillin, 100 μg/mL
  Growth temperature: 37°C
  Growth strain: NEB Stable
  Copy number: High Copy
Gene/Insert
  Gene/Insert name: ZNF112
  Species: H. sapiens (human)
  Insert size (bp): 2825
  Entrez Gene: ZNF112 (a.k.a. ZFP112, ZNF228)
  Promoter: EF1a
  Cloning method: Unknown
  Sequencing primers: 5′ GGGTGGAGACTGAAGTTAGGCCAG; 3′ CACATAGCGTAAAAGGAGCAACATAG
Terms and licenses: Academic/Nonprofit Terms; Industry Terms: Not Available to Industry
Depositor comments: NM_013380,ENST00000354340 . The transcription factor ORF portion of this plasmid was synthesized by Genewiz. Please test multiple small colonies in case of plasmid recombination. To make this collection available in a timely manner, a portion of this collection was not fully sequenced by Addgene. If an Addgene verified full plasmid sequence is not available, please contact us prior to placing an order to request the full sequence.
How to cite: TFORF0322 was a gift from Feng Zhang (Addgene plasmid # 143689 ; http://n2t.net/addgene:143689 ; RRID:Addgene_143689)
