[The description below was written by a language model from this plasmid's Addgene catalogue record and pLannotate feature annotations shown in this document.]
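Description:
TFORF0322 is a lentiviral mammalian expression plasmid built on the pLX_TRC317 backbone. It belongs to a barcoded transcription factor ORF collection designed for overexpression studies and pooled screens. In bacteria it is maintained through a high-copy ColE1/pUC-type origin with ampicillin selection (AmpR under its own bla promoter). It also retains an f1 origin and remnants of a lac/lacZα cloning region flanked by T3 and T7 promoters. The depositor notes that the plasmid can recombine, which is common for constructs with repeated LTR sequences.

The viral portion has a third-generation, self-inactivating layout. An RSV promoter drives a truncated HIV-1 5' LTR, followed by the Ψ packaging signal with a partial gag sequence, the Rev response element for Rev-dependent nuclear export of the genomic RNA, a cPPT/CTS element, and a ΔU3 3' LTR followed by an SV40 polyadenylation signal. Two expression units sit inside this frame. An SV40 early promoter drives puromycin N-acetyltransferase, allowing selection of transduced cells. Downstream, the human EF-1α promoter drives the human ZNF112 ORF (also known as ZFP112 or ZNF228), a zinc finger protein with a possible role in transcriptional regulation. A WPRE after the ORF enhances transcript expression.

The automated annotation matches ZNF112 only as two fragments, although the recorded insert size is about 2.8 kb, so the feature table probably under-annotates the synthesized ORF. The unique 24-bp barcode described in the catalogue entry is not annotated, so its position cannot be stated. The barcode allows the ORF to be identified by sequencing when many such vectors are pooled, as in directed differentiation screens.
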