Features (pLannotate 1.2.2; 32 found; start..end, strand, type, name):
      5..231     +  promoter       RSV promoter: Rous sarcoma virus enhancer/promoter
    232..412     +  LTR            5' LTR (truncated): truncated 5' long terminal repeat (LTR) from HIV-1
    459..584     +  misc_feature   HIV-1 Ψ: packaging signal of human immunodeficiency virus type 1
    568..931     +  CDS            HIV-1 gag (fragment): gag protein from human immunodeficiency virus 1; gag
   1077..1310    +  misc_feature   RRE: The Rev response element (RRE) of HIV-1 allows for Rev-dependent mRNA export from the nucleus to the cytoplasm.
   1687..1713    +  CDS            Rev (fragment): human immunodeficiency virus 1 (HIV-1) Rev protein; rev; enhances nuclear export of unspliced and incompletely spliced viral mRNAs
   1720..1743    +  promoter       SV40 promoter (fragment): SV40 early promoter
   1744..1815    +  promoter       SV40 promoter (fragment): SV40 enhancer and early promoter
   1839..1974    +  rep_origin     SV40 ori: SV40 origin of replication
   2020..2616    +  CDS            PuroR (fragment): puromycin N-acetyltransferase; pac from Streptomyces; confers resistance to puromycin
   2665..2782    +  misc_feature   cPPT/CTS: central polypurine tract and central termination sequence of HIV-1
   2847..2913    +  CDS            small t antigen (fragment): SV40 (simian virus 40) small t antigen
   2920..4098    +  promoter       EF-1α promoter: strong constitutive promoter for human elongation factor EF-1α
   4115..5134    +  CDS            ZNF112 (fragment): ZN112_HUMAN - Also known as ZFP112, ZNF228. Experimental evidence at protein level: Swiss-Prot protein existence level 1. May be involved in transcriptional regulation. From Homo sapiens (Human).
   5591..5692    +  CDS            ZNF112 (fragment): ZN112_HUMAN - Also known as ZFP112, ZNF228. Experimental evidence at protein level: Swiss-Prot protein existence level 1. May be involved in transcriptional regulation. From Homo sapiens (Human).
   6851..6904    +  promoter       U6 promoter (fragment): RNA polymerase III promoter for human U6 snRNA
   6946..7534    +  misc_feature   WPRE: woodchuck hepatitis virus posttranscriptional regulatory element
   7585..7604    +  misc_feature   cPPT/CTS (fragment): central polypurine tract and central termination sequence of HIV-1
   7606..7839    +  LTR            3' LTR (ΔU3): self-inactivating 3' long terminal repeat (LTR) from HIV-1
   7917..8038    +  polyA_signal   SV40 poly(A) signal: SV40 polyadenylation signal
   8078..8213    +  rep_origin     SV40 ori: SV40 origin of replication
   8234..8252    -  promoter       T7 promoter: promoter for bacteriophage T7 RNA polymerase
   8260..8415    +  CDS            lacZα (fragment): LacZα fragment of β-galactosidase; lacZ fragment
   8420..8848    +  rep_origin     f1 ori (sequence partly withheld): f1 bacteriophage origin of replication; arrow indicates direction of (+) strand synthesis
   8901..9005    +  promoter       AmpR promoter: bla
   9006..9866    +  CDS            AmpR: β-lactamase; bla; confers resistance to ampicillin, carbenicillin, and related antibiotics
  10037..10625   +  rep_origin     ori: high-copy-number ColE1/pMB1/pBR322/pUC origin of replication
  10808..10900   +  CDS            lacI (fragment): lac repressor; lacI; The lac repressor binds to the lac operator to inhibit transcription in E. coli. This inhibition can be relieved by adding lactose or isopropyl-β-D-thiogalactopyranoside (IPTG).
  10913..10934   +  protein_bind   CAP binding site: CAP binding activates transcription in the presence of cAMP. E. coli catabolite activator protein
  10949..10979   +  promoter       lac promoter: promoter for the E. coli lac operon
  10983..11005   +  protein_bind   lac operator (fragment): The lac repressor binds to the lac operator to inhibit transcription in E. coli. This inhibition can be relieved by adding lactose or isopropyl-β-D-thiogalactopyranoside (IPTG). lac repressor encoded by lacI
  11048..11066   +  promoter       T3 promoter: promoter for bacteriophage T3 RNA polymerase
>Addgene plasmid #143689 | TFORF0322 | addgene full sequence | sequence record 407876 | Addgene NGS Result
TTAATGTAGTCTTATGCAATACTCTTGTAGTCTTGCAACATGGTAACGATGAGTTAGCAACATGCCTTAC
AAGGAGAGAAAAAGCACCGTGCATGCCGATTGGTGGAAGTAAGGTGGTACGATCGTGCCTTATTAGGAAG
GCAACAGACGGGTCTGACATGGATTGGACGAACCACTGAATTGCCGCATTGCAGAGATATTGTATTTAAG
TGCCTAGCTCGATACATAAACGGGTCTCTCTGGTTAGACCAGATCTGAGCCTGGGAGCTCTCTGGCTAAC
TAGGGAACCCACTGCTTAAGCCTCAATAAAGCTTGCCTTGAGTGCTTCAAGTAGTGTGTGCCCGTCTGTT
GTGTGACTCTGGTAACTAGAGATCCCTCAGACCCTTTTAGTCAGTGTGGAAAATCTCTAGCAGTGGCGCC
CGAACAGGGACTTGAAAGCGAAAGGGAAACCAGAGGAGCTCTCTCGACGCAGGACTCGGCTTGCTGAAGC
GCGCACGGCAAGAGGCGAGGGGCGGCGACTGGTGAGTACGCCAAAAATTTTGACTAGCGGAGGCTAGAAG
GAGAGAGATGGGTGCGAGAGCGTCAGTATTAAGCGGGGGAGAATTAGATCGCGATGGGAAAAAATTCGGT
TAAGGCCAGGGGGAAAGAAAAAATATAAATTAAAACATATAGTATGGGCAAGCAGGGAGCTAGAACGATT
CGCAGTTAATCCTGGCCTGTTAGAAACATCAGAAGGCTGTAGACAAATACTGGGACAGCTACAACCATCC
CTTCAGACAGGATCAGAAGAACTTAGATCATTATATAATACAGTAGCAACCCTCTATTGTGTGCATCAAA
GGATAGAGATAAAAGACACCAAGGAAGCTTTAGACAAGATAGAGGAAGAGCAAAACAAAAGTAAGACCAC
CGCACAGCAAGCGGCCGCTGATCTTCAGACCTGGAGGAGGAGATATGAGGGACAATTGGAGAAGTGAATT
ATATAAATATAAAGTAGTAAAAATTGAACCATTAGGAGTAGCACCCACCAAGGCAAAGAGAAGAGTGGTG
CAGAGAGAAAAAAGAGCAGTGGGAATAGGAGCTTTGTTCCTTGGGTTCTTGGGAGCAGCAGGAAGCACTA
TGGGCGCAGCGTCAATGACGCTGACGGTACAGGCCAGACAATTATTGTCTGGTATAGTGCAGCAGCAGAA
CAATTTGCTGAGGGCTATTGAGGCGCAACAGCATCTGTTGCAACTCACAGTCTGGGGCATCAAGCAGCTC
CAGGCAAGAATCCTGGCTGTGGAAAGATACCTAAAGGATCAACAGCTCCTGGGGATTTGGGGTTGCTCTG
GAAAACTCATTTGCACCACTGCTGTGCCTTGGAATGCTAGTTGGAGTAATAAATCTCTGGAACAGATTTG
GAATCACACGACCTGGATGGAGTGGGACAGAGAAATTAACAATTACACAAGCTTAATACACTCCTTAATT
GAAGAATCGCAAAACCAGCAAGAAAAGAATGAACAAGAATTATTGGAATTAGATAAATGGGCAAGTTTGT
GGAATTGGTTTAACATAACAAATTGGCTGTGGTATATAAAATTATTCATAATGATAGTAGGAGGCTTGGT
AGGTTTAAGAATAGTTTTTGCTGTACTTTCTATAGTGAATAGAGTTAGGCAGGGATATTCACCATTATCG
TTTCAGACCCACCTCCCAACCCCGAGGGGACCCATGCATTGCATCTCAATTAGTCAGCAACCAGGTGTGG
AAAGTCCCCAGGCTCCCCAGCAGGCAGAAGTATGCAAAGCATGCGTCTCAATTAGTCAGCAACCATAGTC
CCGCCCCTAACTCCGCCCATCCCGCCCCTAACTCCGCCCAGTTCCGCCCATTCTCCGCCCCATGGCTGAC
TAATTTTTTTTATTTATGCAGAGGCCGAGGCCGCCTCGGCCTCTGAGCTATTCCAGAAGTAGTGAGGAGG
CTTTTTTGGAGGCCTAGGCTTTTGCAAAAAGCTTTCTAGAGGTACCACCGGAGCTTACCATGACCGAGTA
CAAGCCCACGGTGCGCCTCGCCACCCGCGACGACGTCCCCAGGGCCGTACGCACCCTCGCCGCCGCGTTC
GCCGACTACCCCGCCACGCGCCACACCGTCGATCCGGACCGCCACATCGAGCGGGTCACCGAGCTGCAAG
AACTCTTCCTCACGCGCGTCGGGCTCGACATCGGCAAGGTGTGGGTCGCGGACGACGGCGCCGCCGTGGC
GGTCTGGACCACGCCGGAGAGCGTCGAAGCGGGGGCGGTGTTCGCCGAGATCGGCCCGCGCATGGCCGAG
TTGAGCGGTTCCCGGCTGGCCGCGCAGCAACAGATGGAAGGCCTCCTGGCGCCGCACCGGCCCAAGGAGC
CCGCGTGGTTCCTGGCCACCGTCGGCGTCTCGCCCGACCACCAGGGCAAGGGTCTGGGCAGCGCCGTCGT
GCTCCCCGGAGTGGAGGCGGCCGAGCGCGCCGGGGTGCCCGCCTTCCTGGAGACCTCCGCGCCCCGCAAC
CTCCCCTTCTACGAGCGGCTCGGCTTCACCGTCACCGCCGACGTCGAGGTGCCCGAAGGACCGCGCACCT
GGTGCATGACCCGCAAGCCCGGTGCCAGTTAACGAATTCTAGATCTTGAGACAAATGGCAGTATTCATCC
ACAATTTTAAAAGAAAAGGGGGGATTGGGGGGTACAGTGCAGGGGAAAGAATAGTAGACATAATAGCAAC
AGACATACAAACTAAAGAATTACAAAAACAAATTACAAAAATTCAAAATTTTCGGGTTTATTACAGGGAC
AGCAGAGATCCACTTTGGCGCCGGCTCGAGGCCTGCAGGTGCAAAGATGGATAAAGTTTTAAACAGAGAG
GAATCTTTGCAGCTAATGGACCTTCTAGGTCTTGAAAGGAGTGGGAATTGGCTCCGGTGCCCGTCAGTGG
GCAGAGCGCACATCGCCCACAGTCCCCGAGAAGTTGGGGGGAGGGGTCGGCAATTGAACCGGTGCCTAGA
GAAGGTGGCGCGGGGTAAACTGGGAAAGTGATGTCGTGTACTGGCTCCGCCTTTTTCCCGAGGGTGGGGG
AGAACCGTATATAAGTGCAGTAGTCGCCGTGAACGTTCTTTTTCGCAACGGGTTTGCCGCCAGAACACAG
GTAAGTGCCGTGTGTGGTTCCCGCGGGCCTGGCCTCTTTACGGGTTATGGCCCTTGCGTGCCTTGAATTA
CTTCCACCTGGCTGCAGTACGTGATTCTTGATCCCGAGCTTCGGGTTGGAAGTGGGTGGGAGAGTTCGAG
GCCTTGCGCTTAAGGAGCCCCTTCGCCTCGTGCTTGAGTTGAGGCCTGGCCTGGGCGCTGGGGCCGCCGC
GTGCGAATCTGGTGGCACCTTCGCGCCTGTCTCGCTGCTTTCGATAAGTCTCTAGCCATTTAAAATTTTT
GATGACCTGCTGCGACGCTTTTTTTCTGGCAAGATAGTCTTGTAAATGCGGGCCAAGATCTGCACACTGG
TATTTCGGTTTTTGGGGCCGCGGGCGGCGACGGGGCCCGTGCGTCCCAGCGCACATGTTCGGCGAGGCGG
GGCCTGCGAGCGCGGCCACCGAGAATCGGACGGGGGTAGTCTCAAGCTGGCCGGCCTGCTCTGGTGCCTG
GCCTCGCGCCGCCGTGTATCGCCCCGCCCTGGGCGGCAAGGCTGGCCCGGTCGGCACCAGTTGCGTGAGC
GGAAAGATGGCCGCTTCCCGGCCCTGCTGCAGGGAGCTCAAAATGGAGGACGCGGCGCTCGGGAGAGCGG
GCGGGTGAGTCACCCACACAAAGGAAAAGGGCCTTTCCGTCCTCAGCCGTCGCTTCATGTGACTCCACGG
AGTACCGGGCGCCGTCCAGGCACCTCGATTAGTTCTCGAGCTTTTGGAGTACGTCGTCTTTAGGTTGGGG
GGAGGGGTTTTATGCGATGGAGTTTCCCCACACTGAGTGGGTGGAGACTGAAGTTAGGCCAGCTTGGCAC
TTGATGTAATTCTCCTTGGAATTTGCCCTTTTTGAGTTTGGATCTTGGTTCATTCTCAAGCCTCAGACAG
TGGTTCAAAGTTTTTTTCTTCCATTTCAGGTGTCGTGAGGCTAGCACCGCCACCATGGTGACATTCAAGG
ATGTTGCTGTGGTCTTCACTGAGGAGGAGCTGGGGCTGCTGGACTCTGTCCAGAGGAAGCTGTACCGAGA
TGTGATGCTGGAGAACTTCAGGAACCTGCTCTTAGTAGCACATCAGCCCTTCAAGCCAGACCTAATATCC
CAGCTGGAGAGAGAAGAAAAGCTTTTGATGGTGGAGACAGAAACCCCAAGAGATGGATGTTCAGGAAGGA
AGAATCAACAAAAGATGGAGAGTATTCAGGAAGTAACAGTAAGCTACTTTTCCCCCAAAGAGCTTTCCTC
CCGTCAGACCTGGCAACAAAGTGCAGGTGGGTTAATCAGGTGTCAAGATTTCCTGAAAGTTTTTCAAGGG
AAGAATTCTCAGTTGCAAGAACAAGGTAATTCCCTCGGCCAGGTTTGGGCAGGAATACCAGTTCAGATTT
CTGAAGATAAGAACTATATATTCACTCATATAGGGAATGGCTCCAATTATATAAAAAGTCAAGGGTATCC
ATCTTGGAGGGCACATCATTCTTGGAGGAAAATGTATCTGAAAGAGTCACATAATTATCAGTGTAGATGT
CAGCAAATTTCCATGAAAAATCATTTCTGTAAGTGTGACAGTGTCAGTTGGCTCTCACATCACAATGATA
AACTGGAAGTACACAGAAAAGAAAACTACAGCTGCCATGACTGTGGAGAAGATATCATGAAGGTATCATT
ACTTAATCAGGAGTCAATTCAAACAGAGGAGAAGCCCTATCCATGTACTGGGTATAGAAAAGCCTTCAGT
AATGACTCCAGCTCTGAGGTTCATCAGCAGTTCCACTTGGAAGGGAAGCCCTATACATACAGTTCATGTG
GAAAGGGCTGTAATTATAGTTCACTTCTTCATATTCATCAAAATATTGAGAGAGAAGATGATATTGAGAA
TTCACATCTGAAATCCTATCAGAGAGTGCATACAGAGGAGAAACCATGCAAATGTGGTGAATATGGTGAG
AACTTCAATCACTGTTCCCCTCTTAACACTTATGAACTTATCCACACAGGTGAGATGTCCTATAGGCACA
ACATTTATGAGAAAGCCTTCAGTCATAGCTTAGACCTTAATAGTATTTTTAGGGTCCATACTAGGGATGA
ACCCCATGAATATGAGGAAAATGAGAATGTCTTTAATCAGAGTTCATGTCTTCAAGTCCATCAAAAAATC
CACACTGAAGAGAAACTATACACAGATATAGAGTATGGAAAGAGTTTCATTTGTAGTTCAAATCTTGACA
TTCAGCATAGGGTTCATATGGAAGAGAATTCATATAATTCTGAGGAGTGTGGTAATGGCTTCAGTCTGGC
CTCACATTTTCAGGACCTTCAGATAGTCCACACTAAGGAACAACCATATAAACGCTATGTGTGTAGTAAC
AGCTTCAGCCATAATTTATATCTTCAAGGTCATCCAAAAATTCACATTGGAGAGAAACCACGTAAGGAGC
ATGGGAATGGCTTCAACTGGAGCTCAAAACTTAAAGATCATCAGAGAGTCCACACTGGACAGAAGCCATA
CAAATGCAATATATGCGGCAAAGGTTTCAATCATAGATCAGTTCTGAATGTTCATCAGAGAGTCCACACA
GGAGAGAAACCTTATAAATGCGAGGAATGTGATAAGGGATTCAGTCGGAGTTCATATCTTCAAGCCCATC
AGAGAGTCCACACTGGAGAAAAACCTTATAAATGTGAGGAATGTGGGAAGGGGTTCAGTCGAAATTCATA
CCTTCAAGGCCATCAGAGAGTTCACACTGGAGAAAAACCATACAAGTGTGAGGAGTGTGGGAAGGGCTTC
AGTCGGAGTTCACACCTTCAAGGCCATCAGAGAGTCCACACTGGAGAAAAACCATTCAAATGTGAGGAAT
GTGGGAAGGGGTTCAGTTGGAGCTTTAATCTTCAAATTCATCAGAGGGTTCACACAGGAGAAAAACCCTA
TAAATGTGAAGAATGTGGTAAAGGCTTCAGTAAGGCCTCAACACTTTTGGCCCATCAGAGGGTCCACACG
GGAGAGAAGCCATACCAATGTGATGAGTGTGGTAAGAGTTTCAGTCAGAGATCATACCTTCAGAGTCATC
AGAGTGTCCATTCTGGAGAAAGACCATATATATGTGAGGTATGTGGAAAGGGCTTCAGTCAGAGAGCATA
TCTTCAAGGTCATCAGAGAGTCCACACTAGAGTGAAACCGTATAAATGTGAGATGTGTGGGAAGGGCTTT
AGTCAGAGTTCGCGCCTTGAAGCACATCGGAGGGTTCACACAGGAGGGAAACCATACAAATGTGAGGTGT
GTACAAAGGGTTTCAGTGAGAGTTCACGCCTTCAAGCACACCAAAGGGTTCATGTGGAAGGGAGACCCTA
TAAATGTGAACAGTGTGGTAAGGGTTTCAGTGGGTATTCAAGTCTTCAAGCCCATCACAGAGTCCACACA
GGAGAGAAACCATACAAATGTGAGGTATGTGGAAAGGGCTTCAGTCAGAGATCAAATCTTCAGGCTCACC
AGAGAGTCCACACAGGAGAGAAACCATACAAATGTGATGCATGTGGTAAGGGTTTCCGTTGGAGCTCAGG
TCTTCTCATTCATCAAAGAGTCCATAGTAGTGATAAATTCTATAAAAGCGAAGACTATGGTAAGGACTAC
CCTTCATCAGAGAATCTACACAGAAATGAAGATTCTGTTTTGTTTTAGTAATGAACTAGTCCGTAACTTG
AAAGTATTTCGATTTCTTGGCTTTATATATCTTGTGGAAAGGACGACTTCGGAAGGTCTATTGGGAGATC
ACGCGTTAAGTCGACAATCAACCTCTGGATTACAAAATTTGTGAAAGATTGACTGGTATTCTTAACTATG
TTGCTCCTTTTACGCTATGTGGATACGCTGCTTTAATGCCTTTGTATCATGCTATTGCTTCCCGTATGGC
TTTCATTTTCTCCTCCTTGTATAAATCCTGGTTGCTGTCTCTTTATGAGGAGTTGTGGCCCGTTGTCAGG
CAACGTGGCGTGGTGTGCACTGTGTTTGCTGACGCAACCCCCACTGGTTGGGGCATTGCCACCACCTGTC
AGCTCCTTTCCGGGACTTTCGCTTTCCCCCTCCCTATTGCCACGGCGGAACTCATCGCCGCCTGCCTTGC
CCGCTGCTGGACAGGGGCTCGGCTGTTGGGCACTGACAATTCCGTGGTGTTGTCGGGGAAATCATCGTCC
TTTCCTTGGCTGCTCGCCTGTGTTGCCACCTGGATTCTGCGCGGGACGTCCTTCTGCTACGTCCCTTCGG
CCCTCAATCCAGCGGACCTTCCTTCCCGCGGCCTGCTGCCGGCTCTGCGGCCTCTTCCGCGTCTTCGCCT
TCGCCCTCAGACGAGTCGGATCTCCCTTTGGGCCGCCTCCCCGCGTCGACTTTAAGACCAATGACTTACA
AGGCAGCTGTAGATCTTAGCCACTTTTTAAAAGAAAAGGGGGGACTGGAAGGGCTAATTCACTCCCAACG
AAGACAAGATCTGCTTTTTGCTTGTACTGGGTCTCTCTGGTTAGACCAGATCTGAGCCTGGGAGCTCTCT
GGCTAACTAGGGAACCCACTGCTTAAGCCTCAATAAAGCTTGCCTTGAGTGCTTCAAGTAGTGTGTGCCC
GTCTGTTGTGTGACTCTGGTAACTAGAGATCCCTCAGACCCTTTTAGTCAGTGTGGAAAATCTCTAGCAG
TACGTATAGTAGTTCATGTCATCTTATTATTCAGTATTTATAACTTGCAAAGAAATGAATATCAGAGAGT
GAGAGGAACTTGTTTATTGCAGCTTATAATGGTTACAAATAAAGCAATAGCATCACAAATTTCACAAATA
AAGCATTTTTTTCACTGCATTCTAGTTGTGGTTTGTCCAAACTCATCAATGTATCTTATCATGTCTGGCT
CTAGCTATCCCGCCCCTAACTCCGCCCATCCCGCCCCTAACTCCGCCCAGTTCCGCCCATTCTCCGCCCC
ATGGCTGACTAATTTTTTTTATTTATGCAGAGGCCGAGGCCGCCTCGGCCTCTGAGCTATTCCAGAAGTA
GTGAGGAGGCTTTTTTGGAGGCCTAGGGACGTACCCAATTCGCCCTATAGTGAGTCGTATTACGCGCGCT
CACTGGCCGTCGTTTTACAACGTCGTGACTGGGAAAACCCTGGCGTTACCCAACTTAATCGCCTTGCAGC
ACATCCCCCTTTCGCCAGCTGGCGTAATAGCGAAGAGGCCCGCACCGATCGCCCTTCCCAACAGTTGCGC
AGCCTGAATGGCGAATGGG
[124 nt withheld, positions 8420-8543]
C
[91 nt withheld, positions 8545-8635]
A
[49 nt withheld, positions 8637-8685]
CCTTTGACGTTGGAGTCCACGTTCTTT
[37 nt withheld, positions 8713-8749]
ACCCTATCTCGGTCTATTCTTTTGATTTATAAGGGATTTTGCCGATTTCGGCCTATTGGTTAAAAAATGA
GCTGATTTAACAAAAATTTAACGCGAATTTTAACAAAATATTAACGCTTACAATTTAGGTGGCACTTTTC
GGGGAAATGTGCGCGGAACCCCTATTTGTTTATTTTTCTAAATACATTCAAATATGTATCCGCTCATGAG
ACAATAACCCTGATAAATGCTTCAATAATATTGAAAAAGGAAGAGTATGAGTATTCAACATTTCCGTGTC
GCCCTTATTCCCTTTTTTGCGGCATTTTGCCTTCCTGTTTTTGCTCACCCAGAAACGCTGGTGAAAGTAA
AAGATGCTGAAGATCAGTTGGGTGCACGAGTGGGTTACATCGAACTGGATCTCAACAGCGGTAAGATCCT
TGAGAGTTTTCGCCCCGAAGAACGTTTTCCAATGATGAGCACTTTTAAAGTTCTGCTATGTGGCGCGGTA
TTATCCCGTATTGACGCCGGGCAAGAGCAACTCGGTCGCCGCATACACTATTCTCAGAATGACTTGGTTG
AGTACTCACCAGTCACAGAAAAGCATCTTACGGATGGCATGACAGTAAGAGAATTATGCAGTGCTGCCAT
AACCATGAGTGATAACACTGCGGCCAACTTACTTCTGACAACGATCGGAGGACCGAAGGAGCTAACCGCT
TTTTTGCACAACATGGGGGATCATGTAACTCGCCTTGATCGTTGGGAACCGGAGCTGAATGAAGCCATAC
CAAACGACGAGCGTGACACCACGATGCCTGTAGCAATGGCAACAACGTTGCGCAAACTATTAACTGGCGA
ACTACTTACTCTAGCTTCCCGGCAACAATTAATAGACTGGATGGAGGCGGATAAAGTTGCAGGACCACTT
CTGCGCTCGGCCCTTCCGGCTGGCTGGTTTATTGCTGATAAATCTGGAGCCGGTGAGCGTGGGTCTCGCG
GTATCATTGCAGCACTGGGGCCAGATGGTAAGCCCTCCCGTATCGTAGTTATCTACACGACGGGGAGTCA
GGCAACTATGGATGAACGAAATAGACAGATCGCTGAGATAGGTGCCTCACTGATTAAGCATTGGTAACTG
TCAGACCAAGTTTACTCATATATACTTTAGATTGATTTAAAACTTCATTTTTAATTTAAAAGGATCTAGG
TGAAGATCCTTTTTGATAATCTCATGACCAAAATCCCTTAACGTGAGTTTTCGTTCCACTGAGCGTCAGA
CCCCGTAGAAAAGATCAAAGGATCTTCTTGAGATCCTTTTTTTCTGCGCGTAATCTGCTGCTTGCAAACA
AAAAAACCACCGCTACCAGCGGTGGTTTGTTTGCCGGATCAAGAGCTACCAACTCTTTTTCCGAAGGTAA
CTGGCTTCAGCAGAGCGCAGATACCAAATACTGTTCTTCTAGTGTAGCCGTAGTTAGGCCACCACTTCAA
GAACTCTGTAGCACCGCCTACATACCTCGCTCTGCTAATCCTGTTACCAGTGGCTGCTGCCAGTGGCGAT
AAGTCGTGTCTTACCGGGTTGGACTCAAGACGATAGTTACCGGATAAGGCGCAGCGGTCGGGCTGAACGG
GGGGTTCGTGCACACAGCCCAGCTTGGAGCGAACGACCTACACCGAACTGAGATACCTACAGCGTGAGCT
ATGAGAAAGCGCCACGCTTCCCGAAGGGAGAAAGGCGGACAGGTATCCGGTAAGCGGCAGGGTCGGAACA
GGAGAGCGCACGAGGGAGCTTCCAGGGGGAAACGCCTGGTATCTTTATAGTCCTGTCGGGTTTCGCCACC
TCTGACTTGAGCGTCGATTTTTGTGATGCTCGTCAGGGGGGCGGAGCCTATGGAAAAACGCCAGCAACGC
GGCCTTTTTACGGTTCCTGGCCTTTTGCTGGCCTTTTGCTCACATGTTCTTTCCTGCGTTATCCCCTGAT
TCTGTGGATAACCGTATTACCGCCTTTGAGTGAGCTGATACCGCTCGCCGCAGCCGAACGACCGAGCGCA
GCGAGTCAGTGAGCGAGGAAGCGGAAGAGCGCCCAATACGCAAACCGCCTCTCCCCGCGCGTTGGCCGAT
TCATTAATGCAGCTGGCACGACAGGTTTCCCGACTGGAAAGCGGGCAGTGAGCGCAACGCAATTAATGTG
AGTTAGCTCACTCATTAGGCACCCCAGGCTTTACACTTTATGCTTCCGGCTCGTATGTTGTGTGGAATTG
TGAGCGGATAACAATTTCACACAGGAAACAGCTATGACCATGATTACGCCAAGCGCGCAATTAACCCTCA
CTAAAGGGAACAAAAGCTGGAGCTGCAAGC
