>Addgene plasmid #143689 | TFORF0322 | depositor partial sequence | sequence record 283197 | Insert
ACCGCCACCATGGTGACATTCAAGGATGTTGCTGTGGTCTTCACTGAGGAGGAGCTGGGGCTGCTGGACT
CTGTCCAGAGGAAGCTGTACCGAGATGTGATGCTGGAGAACTTCAGGAACCTGCTCTTAGTAGCACATCA
GCCCTTCAAGCCAGACCTAATATCCCAGCTGGAGAGAGAAGAAAAGCTTTTGATGGTGGAGACAGAAACC
CCAAGAGATGGATGTTCAGGAAGGAAGAATCAACAAAAGATGGAGAGTATTCAGGAAGTAACAGTAAGCT
ACTTTTCCCCCAAAGAGCTTTCCTCCCGTCAGACCTGGCAACAAAGTGCAGGTGGGTTAATCAGGTGTCA
AGATTTCCTGAAAGTTTTTCAAGGGAAGAATTCTCAGTTGCAAGAACAAGGTAATTCCCTCGGCCAGGTT
TGGGCAGGAATACCAGTTCAGATTTCTGAAGATAAGAACTATATATTCACTCATATAGGGAATGGCTCCA
ATTATATAAAAAGTCAAGGGTATCCATCTTGGAGGGCACATCATTCTTGGAGGAAAATGTATCTGAAAGA
GTCACATAATTATCAGTGTAGATGTCAGCAAATTTCCATGAAAAATCATTTCTGTAAGTGTGACAGTGTC
AGTTGGCTCTCACATCACAATGATAAACTGGAAGTACACAGAAAAGAAAACTACAGCTGCCATGACTGTG
GAGAAGATATCATGAAGGTATCATTACTTAATCAGGAGTCAATTCAAACAGAGGAGAAGCCCTATCCATG
TACTGGGTATAGAAAAGCCTTCAGTAATGACTCCAGCTCTGAGGTTCATCAGCAGTTCCACTTGGAAGGG
AAGCCCTATACATACAGTTCATGTGGAAAGGGCTGTAATTATAGTTCACTTCTTCATATTCATCAAAATA
TTGAGAGAGAAGATGATATTGAGAATTCACATCTGAAATCCTATCAGAGAGTGCATACAGAGGAGAAACC
ATGCAAATGTGGTGAATATGGTGAGAACTTCAATCACTGTTCCCCTCTTAACACTTATGAACTTATCCAC
ACAGGTGAGATGTCCTATAGGCACAACATTTATGAGAAAGCCTTCAGTCATAGCTTAGACCTTAATAGTA
TTTTTAGGGTCCATACTAGGGATGAACCCCATGAATATGAGGAAAATGAGAATGTCTTTAATCAGAGTTC
ATGTCTTCAAGTCCATCAAAAAATCCACACTGAAGAGAAACTATACACAGATATAGAGTATGGAAAGAGT
TTCATTTGTAGTTCAAATCTTGACATTCAGCATAGGGTTCATATGGAAGAGAATTCATATAATTCTGAGG
AGTGTGGTAATGGCTTCAGTCTGGCCTCACATTTTCAGGACCTTCAGATAGTCCACACTAAGGAACAACC
ATATAAACGCTATGTGTGTAGTAACAGCTTCAGCCATAATTTATATCTTCAAGGTCATCCAAAAATTCAC
ATTGGAGAGAAACCACGTAAGGAGCATGGGAATGGCTTCAACTGGAGCTCAAAACTTAAAGATCATCAGA
GAGTCCACACTGGACAGAAGCCATACAAATGCAATATATGCGGCAAAGGTTTCAATCATAGATCAGTTCT
GAATGTTCATCAGAGAGTCCACACAGGAGAGAAACCTTATAAATGCGAGGAATGTGATAAGGGATTCAGT
CGGAGTTCATATCTTCAAGCCCATCAGAGAGTCCACACTGGAGAAAAACCTTATAAATGTGAGGAATGTG
GGAAGGGGTTCAGTCGAAATTCATACCTTCAAGGCCATCAGAGAGTTCACACTGGAGAAAAACCATACAA
GTGTGAGGAGTGTGGGAAGGGCTTCAGTCGGAGTTCACACCTTCAAGGCCATCAGAGAGTCCACACTGGA
GAAAAACCATTCAAATGTGAGGAATGTGGGAAGGGGTTCAGTTGGAGCTTTAATCTTCAAATTCATCAGA
GGGTTCACACAGGAGAAAAACCCTATAAATGTGAAGAATGTGGTAAAGGCTTCAGTAAGGCCTCAACACT
TTTGGCCCATCAGAGGGTCCACACGGGAGAGAAGCCATACCAATGTGATGAGTGTGGTAAGAGTTTCAGT
CAGAGATCATACCTTCAGAGTCATCAGAGTGTCCATTCTGGAGAAAGACCATATATATGTGAGGTATGTG
GAAAGGGCTTCAGTCAGAGAGCATATCTTCAAGGTCATCAGAGAGTCCACACTAGAGTGAAACCGTATAA
ATGTGAGATGTGTGGGAAGGGCTTTAGTCAGAGTTCGCGCCTTGAAGCACATCGGAGGGTTCACACAGGA
GGGAAACCATACAAATGTGAGGTGTGTACAAAGGGTTTCAGTGAGAGTTCACGCCTTCAAGCACACCAAA
GGGTTCATGTGGAAGGGAGACCCTATAAATGTGAACAGTGTGGTAAGGGTTTCAGTGGGTATTCAAGTCT
TCAAGCCCATCACAGAGTCCACACAGGAGAGAAACCATACAAATGTGAGGTATGTGGAAAGGGCTTCAGT
CAGAGATCAAATCTTCAGGCTCACCAGAGAGTCCACACAGGAGAGAAACCATACAAATGTGATGCATGTG
GTAAGGGTTTCCGTTGGAGCTCAGGTCTTCTCATTCATCAAAGAGTCCATAGTAGTGATAAATTCTATAA
AAGCGAAGACTATGGTAAGGACTACCCTTCATCAGAGAATCTACACAGAAATGAAGATTCTGTTTTGTTT
TAGTAATGAACTAGTCCGTAACTTGAAAGTATTTCGATTTCTTGGCTTTATATATCTTGTGGAAAGGACG
ACTTCGGAAGGTCTATTGGGAGATC
