>Addgene plasmid #143689 | TFORF0322 | depositor partial sequence | sequence record 283198 | Barcode
CTTCGGAAGGTCTATTGGGAGATC
